Addgene plasmid #124013: JPF0522
Purpose: Encodes crippled pEF1a driving expression of mAzamiGreen with an mScarlet normalization in a PiggyBac destination vector
Depositing lab: Hana El-Samad. Depositing organization: University of California, San Francisco (UCSF). Publication: A Toolkit for Rapid Modular Construction of Biological Circuits in Mammalian Cells. Fonseca JP, Bonny AR, Kumar GR, Ng AH, Town J, Wu QC, Aslankoohi E, Chen SY, Dods G, Harrigan P, Osimiri LC, Kistler AL, El-Samad H. ACS Synth Biol. 2019 Nov 15;8(11):2593-2606. doi: 10.1021/acssynbio.9b00322. Epub 2019 Nov 5. PubMed 31686495.
Backbone
  Vector backbone: MTK0_043
  Vector type: Mammalian Expression
Growth in bacteria
  Bacterial resistance: Kanamycin, 50 μg/mL
  Growth temperature: 37°C
  Growth strain: DH5alpha
  Copy number: Unknown
Gene/Insert
  Gene/Insert name: PB_pEF1ac-NLS-mAzamiGreen-bghpA_pCAG-H2B::mScarlet-rglpA
  Species: H. sapiens (human)
  Cloning method: Restriction Enzyme; 5′ cloning site unknown (unknown if destroyed); 3′ cloning site unknown (unknown if destroyed)
Terms and licenses: Academic/Nonprofit Terms; Industry Terms: Not Available to Industry
Depositor comments: Plasmid used to generate Fig .2a Please visit https://www.biorxiv.org/content/10.1101/506188v2 for BioRxiv preprint
How to cite: JPF0522 was a gift from Hana El-Samad (Addgene plasmid # 124013 ; http://n2t.net/addgene:124013 ; RRID:Addgene_124013)
