[The description below was written by a language model from this plasmid's Addgene catalogue record and pLannotate feature annotations shown in this document.]
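Description:
JPF0522 is a mammalian expression plasmid assembled in the MTK0_043 PiggyBac destination backbone, part of a modular toolkit for building genetic circuits in mammalian cells. It is propagated in E. coli through a high-copy ColE1/pUC-type origin with kanamycin selection (KanR, aph(3')-Ia). The automated annotation did not call PiggyBac terminal repeats, but the record describes the backbone as a PiggyBac destination vector, meaning the payload is intended for transposase-mediated integration into the host genome. A CMV enhancer/promoter-driven hygromycin resistance cassette (annotated as a fragment) with a bGH polyadenylation signal is also present and would allow selection of mammalian cells carrying the construct. T3 and T7 promoters flank the bacterial maintenance region.

The payload consists of two transcription units in the same orientation. In the first, a "crippled" variant of the human EF-1α promoter (pEF1ac) drives a nuclear-localised, mammalian codon-optimised monomeric Azami-Green, terminated by a bGH poly(A) signal; the NLS is given in the insert name but is not separately annotated, and the record does not state how the promoter was altered. The second unit uses the CAG promoter (CMV enhancer, chicken β-actin promoter and chimeric intron) to express human histone H2B fused to mScarlet, ending in a rabbit β-globin poly(A) region; the short HBB fragment annotated there is probably a match to globin-derived sequence within this terminator rather than a separate coding element. Because both reporters localise to the nucleus, the constitutive red signal serves as an internal normaliser for copy number and expression capacity, so the green-to-red ratio reports the strength of the crippled EF-1α promoter. The depositor notes that the plasmid was used to generate data for a figure in the toolkit publication.
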