Features (pLannotate 1.2.2; 18 found; start..end, strand, type, name):
    239..539     +  enhancer       CMV enhancer: human cytomegalovirus immediate early enhancer
    540..743     +  promoter       CMV promoter: human cytomegalovirus (CMV) immediate early promoter
    777..1798    +  CDS            HygR (fragment): aminoglycoside phosphotransferase from E. coli; aph(4)-Ia; confers resistance to hygromycin
   1817..2024    +  polyA_signal   bGH poly(A) signal: bovine growth hormone polyadenylation signal
   2344..2362    -  promoter       T3 promoter: promoter for bacteriophage T3 RNA polymerase
   2402..3217    -  CDS            KanR: aminoglycoside phosphotransferase; aph(3')-Ia; confers resistance to kanamycin in bacteria or G418 (Geneticin®) in eukaryotes
   3442..4030    +  rep_origin     ori: high-copy-number ColE1/pMB1/pBR322/pUC origin of replication
   4142..4160    +  promoter       T7 promoter: promoter for bacteriophage T7 RNA polymerase
   4752..5930    +  promoter       EF-1α promoter: strong constitutive promoter for human elongation factor EF-1α
   5989..6660    +  CDS            hmAzami-Green: humanized monomeric Azami-Green fluorescent protein mammalian codon-optimized
   6687..6911    +  polyA_signal   bGH poly(A) signal: bovine growth hormone polyadenylation signal
   7159..7462    +  enhancer       CMV enhancer: human cytomegalovirus immediate early enhancer
   7464..7735    +  promoter       chicken β-actin promoter: No description available
   7736..8752    +  intron         chimeric intron: chimera between introns from chicken β-actin and rabbit β-globin
   8813..9190    +  CDS            H2B: human histone H2B; HIST1H2BJ
   9197..9889    +  CDS            mScarlet: mScarlet is a basic (constitutively fluorescent) red fluorescent protein published in 2016, derived from synthetic construct. It has moderate acid sensitivity.
   9984..10058   +  CDS            HBB (fragment): HBB_PONPY - Experimental evidence at transcript level: Swiss-Prot protein existence level 2. Involved in oxygen transport from the lung to the various peripheral tissues. From Pongo pygmaeus (Bornean orangutan).
  10129..10184   +  polyA_signal   β-globin poly(A) signal: rabbit β-globin polyadenylation signal (Gil and Proudfoot, 1987)
>Addgene plasmid #124013 | JPF0522 | addgene full sequence | sequence record 252424 | Addgene NGS Result
GTTACAGAGATGTTACGAACCCTGAACAGGTTGACTATTAATTGTGTCTGCTTGATGTGGACACCAGGTG
GCGCTGGACATCAGATTTGGAGAGGCAGTTGTCTAGGGAACCGGGCTCTGTGCCAGCGCAGGAGGCAGGC
TGGCTCTCCTATTCCAGGGATGCTCATCCAGGAAGGAAAGGTTGCATGCTGGACACACTAACCTTACAGC
GGTGGGCTCTATGGGGTACCTACGTAGGTACATAACTTACGGTAAATGGCCCGCCTGGCTGACCGCCCAA
CGACCCCCGCCCATTGACGTCAATAATGACGTATGTTCCCATAGTAACGCCAATAGGGACTTTCCATTGA
CGTCAATGGGTGGAGTATTTACGGTAAACTGCCCACTTGGCAGTACATCAAGTGTATCATATGCCAAGTA
CGCCCCCTATTGACGTCAATGACGGTAAATGGCCCGCCTGGCATTATGCCCAGTACATGACCTTATGGGA
CTTTCCTACTTGGCAGTACATCTACGTATTAGTCATCGCTATTACCATGGTGATGCGGTTTTGGCAGTAC
ATCAATGGGCGTGGATAGCGGTTTGACTCACGGGGATTTCCAAGTCTCCACCCCATTGACGTCAATGGGA
GTTTGTTTTGGCACCAAAATCAACGGGACTTTCCAAAATGTCGTAACAACTCCGCCCCATTGACGCAAAT
GGGCGGTAGGCGTGTACGGTGGGAGGTCTATATAAGCAGAGCTCGTTTAGTGAACCGTCAGATAGCCACC
ATGGGTAAAAAGCCTGAACTCACCGCGACGTCTGTCGAGAAGTTTCTGATCGAAAAGTTCGACAGCGTGT
CCGACCTGATGCAGCTCTCGGAGGGCGAAGAATCTCGTGCTTTCAGCTTCGATGTAGGAGGGCGTGGATA
TGTCCTGCGGGTAAATAGCTGCGCCGATGGTTTCTACAAAGATCGTTATGTTTATCGGCACTTTGCATCG
GCCGCGCTCCCGATTCCGGAAGTGCTTGACATTGGGGAATTTAGCGAGAGCCTGACCTATTGCATCTCCC
GCCGTGCACAGGGTGTCACGTTGCAAGACCTGCCTGAAACCGAACTGCCCGCTGTTCTGCAACCGGTCGC
GGAGGCCATGGATGCGATCGCTGCGGCCGATCTTAGCCAGACGAGCGGGTTCGGCCCATTCGGACCGCAA
GGAATCGGTCAATACACTACATGGCGTGATTTCATATGCGCGATTGCTGATCCCCATGTGTATCACTGGC
AAACTGTGATGGACGACACCGTCAGTGCGTCCGTCGCGCAGGCTCTCGATGAGCTGATGCTTTGGGCCGA
GGACTGCCCCGAAGTCCGGCACCTCGTGCACGCGGATTTCGGCTCCAACAATGTCCTGACGGACAATGGC
CGCATAACAGCGGTCATTGACTGGAGCGAGGCGATGTTCGGGGATTCCCAATACGAGGTCGCCAACATCT
TCTTCTGGAGGCCGTGGTTGGCTTGTATGGAGCAGCAGACGCGCTACTTCGAGCGGAGGCATCCGGAGCT
TGCAGGATCGCCGCGGCTCCGGGCGTATATGCTCCGCATTGGTCTTGACCAACTCTATCAGAGCTTGGTT
GACGGCAATTTCGATGATGCAGCTTGGGCGCAGGGTCGATGCGACGCAATCGTCCGATCCGGAGCCGGGA
CTGTCGGGCGTACACAAATCGCCCGCAGAAGCGCGGCCGTCTGGACCGATGGCTGTGTAGAAGTACTCGC
CGATAGTGGAAACCGACGCCCCAGCACTCGTCCGAGGGCAAAGGAATAACTCGAGCGACGCCTCGACTGT
GCCTTCTAGTTGCCAGCCATCTGTTGTTTGCCCCTCCCCCGTGCCTTCCTTGACCCTGGAAGGTGCCACT
CCCACTGTCCTTTCCTAATAAAATGAGGAAATTGCATCGCATTGTCTGAGTAGGTGTCATTCTATTCTGG
GGGGTGGGGTGGGGCAGGACAGCAAGGGGGAGGATTGGGAAGACAATAGCAGGCATGCTGGGGATGCGGT
GGGCTCTATGAGTATCGATACTAGTTAAAAGTTTTGTTACTTTATAGAAGAAATTTTGAGTTTTTGTTTT
TTTTTAATAAATAAATAAACATAAATAAATTGTTTGTTGAATTTATTATTAGTATGTAAGTGTAAATATA
ATAAAACTTAATATCTATTCAAATTAATAAATAAACCTCGATATACAGACCGATAAAACACATGCGTCAA
TTTTACGCATGATTATCTTTAACGTACGTCACAATATGATTATCTTTCTAGGGTTAATCTAGTATACGCG
TATGCGGCCGCTTAATTAATCCAGCTTTTGTTCCCTTTAGTGAGGGTTAATTCCGAGCGGCCGCGTGTTA
CAACCAATTAACCAATTCTGATTAGAAAAACTCATCGAGCATCAAATGAAACTGCAATTTATTCATATCA
GGATTATCAATACCATATTTTTGAAAAAGCCGTTTCTGTAATGAAGGAGAAAACTCACCGAGGCAGTTCC
ATAGGATGGCAAGATCCTGGTATCGGTCTGCGATTCCGACTCGTCCAACATCAATACAACCTATTAATTT
CCCCTCGTCAAAAATAAGGTTATCAAGTGAGAAATCACCATGAGTGACGACTGAATCCGGTGAGAATGGC
AAAAGCTTATGCATTTCTTTCCAGACTTGTTCAACAGGCCAGCCATTACGCTCGTCATCAAAATCACTCG
CATCAACCAAACCGTTATTCATTCGTGATTGCGCCTGAGCGAGGCGAAATACGCGATCGCTGTTAAAAGG
ACAATTACAAACAGGAATCGAATGCAACCGGCGCAGGAACACTGCCAGCGCATCAACAATATTTTCACCT
GAATCAGGATATTCTTCTAATACCTGGAATGCTGTTTTCCCGGGGATCGCAGTGGTGAGTAACCATGCAT
CATCAGGAGTACGGATAAAATGCTTGATGGTCGGAAGAGGCATAAATTCCGTCAGCCAGTTTAGTCTGAC
CATCTCATCTGTAACATCATTGGCAACGCTACCTTTGCCATGTTTCAGAAACAACTCTGGCGCATCGGGC
TTCCCATACAATCGATAGATTGTCGCACCTGATTGCCCGACATTATCGCGAGCCCATTTATACCCATATA
AATCAGCATCCATGTTGGAATTTAATCGCGGCCTGGAGCAAGACGTTTCCCGTTGAATATGGCTCATAAC
ACCCCTTGTATTACTGTTTATGTAAGCAGACAGTTTTATTGTTCATGATGATATATTTTTATCTTGTGCA
ATGTAACATCAGAGATTTTGAGACACAACGTGGCTTTGTTGAATAAATCGAACTTTTGCTGAGTTGAAGG
ATCAGTCATGACCAAAATCCCTTAACGTGAGTTTTCGTTCCACTGAGCGTCAGACCCCGTAGAAAAGATC
AAAGGATCTTCTTGAGATCCTTTTTTTCTGCGCGTAATCTGCTGCTTGCAAACAAAAAAACCACCGCTAC
CAGCGGTGGTTTGTTTGCCGGATCAAGAGCTACCAACTCTTTTTCCGAAGGTAACTGGCTTCAGCAGAGC
GCAGATACCAAATACTGTTCTTCTAGTGTAGCCGTAGTTAGGCCACCACTTCAAGAACTCTGTAGCACCG
CCTACATACCTCGCTCTGCTAATCCTGTTACCAGTGGCTGCTGCCAGTGGCGATAAGTCGTGTCTTACCG
GGTTGGACTCAAGACGATAGTTACCGGATAAGGCGCAGCGGTCGGGCTGAACGGGGGGTTCGTGCACACA
GCCCAGCTTGGAGCGAACGACCTACACCGAACTGAGATACCTACAGCGTGAGCTATGAGAAAGCGCCACG
CTTCCCGAAGGGAGAAAGGCGGACAGGTATCCGGTAAGCGGCAGGGTCGGAACAGGAGAGCGCACGAGGG
AGCTTCCAGGGGGAAACGCCTGGTATCTTTATAGTCCTGTCGGGTTTCGCCACCTCTGACTTGAGCGTCG
ATTTTTGTGATGCTCGTCAGGGGGGCGGAGCCTATGGAAAAACGCCAGCAACGCGGCCTTTTTACGGTTC
CTGGCCTTTTGCTGGCCTTTTGCTCACATGTTCTTTCCTGCGTTATCCCCTGATTCTGTGGATAACCGTG
CGGCCGCCAATTAATACGACTCACTATAGGGCGAATTGGGGCGCGCCATTCTAGATTAACCCTAGAAAGA
TAGTCTGCGTAAAATTGACGCATGCATTCTTGAAATATTGCTCTCTCTTTCTAAATAGCGCGAATCCGTC
GCTGTGCATTTAGGACATCTCAGTCGCCGCTTGGAGCTCCCGTGAGGCGTGCTTGTCAATGCGGTAAGTG
TCACTGATTTTGAACTATAACGACCGCGTGAGTCAAAATGACGCATGATTATCTTTTACGTGACTTTTAA
GATTTAACTCATACGATAATTATATTGTTATTTCATGTTCTACTTACGTGATAACTTATTATATATATAT
TTTCTTGTTATAGATATCAACTAGAATGCTAGCATGGGCCCAGATCTCCATGGGCCCTGAATTCGCATCT
AGACTGAACTGGCCGATAATTGCAGACGAGGAGCATCGCCCTTCCCCGGCCCTCAGGTAAGAGGACCAAA
TACCGTAGCCGTTTCCAATTTCAGTCCTTTAGCGCCACCTGGTGCTAACTACTCTATCACGCTTTTATCC
AATAACTACCTTTGTAAATTTCCTTTCAAAAGTTCTGGCCGGGCGCGGTGGCAACGCGTGAGGCTCCGGT
GCCCGTCAGTGGGCAGAGCGCACATCGCCCACAGTCCCCGAGAAGTTGGGGGGAGGGGTCGGCAATTGAA
CCGGTGCCTAGAGAAGGTGGCGCGGGGTAAACTGGGAAAGTGATGTCGTGTACTGGCTCCGCCTTTTTCC
CGAGGGTGGGGGAGAACCGTATATAAGTGCAGTAGTCGCCGTGAACGTTCTTTTTCGCAACGGGTTTGCC
GCCAGAACACAGGTAAGTGCCGTGTGTGGTTCCCGCGGGCCTGGCCTCTTTACGGGTTATGGCCCTTGCG
TGCCTTGAATTACTTCCACCTGGCTGCAGTACGTGATTCTTGATCCCGAGCTTCGGGTTGGAAGTGGGTG
GGAGAGTTCGAGGCCTTGCGCTTAAGGAGCCCCTTCGCCTCGTGCTTGAGTTGAGGCCTGGCCTGGGCGC
TGGGGCCGCCGCGTGCGAATCTGGTGGCACCTTCGCGCCTGTCTCGCTGCTTTCGATAAGTCTCTAGCCA
TTTAAAATTTTTGATGACCTGCTGCGACGCTTTTTTTCTGGCAAGATAGTCTTGTAAATGCGGGCCAAGA
TCTGCACACTGGTATTTCGGTTTTTGGGGCCGCGGGCGGCGACGGGGCCCGTGCGTCCCAGCGCACATGT
TCGGCGAGGCGGGGCCTGCGAGCGCGGCCACCGAGAATCGGACGGGGGTAGTCTCAAGCTGGCCGGCCTG
CTCTGGTGCCTGGCCTCGCGCCGCCGTGTATCGCCCCGCCCTGGGCGGCAAGGCTGGCCCGGTCGGCACC
AGTTGCGTGAGCGGAAAGATGGCCGCTTCCCGGCCCTGCTGCAGGGAGCTCAAAATGGAGGACGCGGCGC
TCGGGAGAGCGGGCGGGTGAGTCACCCACACAAAGGAAAAGGGCCTTTCCGTCCTCAGCCGTCGCTTCAT
GTGACTCCACGGAGTACCGGGCGCCGTCCAGGCACCTCGATTAGTTCTCGAGCTTTTGGAGTACGTCGTC
TTTAGGTTGGGGGGAGGGGTTTTATGCGATGGAGTTTCCCCACACTGAGTGGGTGGAGACTGAAGTTAGG
CCAGCTTGGCACTTGATGTAATTCTCCTTGGAATTTGCCCTTTTTGAGTTTGGATCTTGGTTCATTCTCA
AGCCTCAGACAGTGGTTCAAAGTTTTTTTCTTCCATTTCAGGTGTCGTGAAGATCGCCGCCGCAGATCTA
TGCCCAAGAAGAAGAGGAAGGTGGAGGACGCCGGTTCTGTGAGCGTGATCAAGCCCGAGATGAAGATCAA
GCTGTGCATGAGGGGCACCGTGAACGGCCACAACTTCGTGATCGAGGGCGAGGGCAAGGGCAACCCCTAC
GAGGGCACCCAGATCCTGGACCTGAACGTGACCGAGGGCGCCCCCCTGCCCTTCGCCTACGACATCCTGA
CCACCGTGTTCCAGTACGGCAACAGGGCCTTCACCAAGTACCCCGCCGACATCCAGGACTACTTCAAGCA
GACCTTCCCCGAGGGCTACCACTGGGAGAGGAGCATGACCTACGAGGACCAGGGCATCTGCACCGCCACC
AGCAACATCAGCATGAGGGGCGACTGCTTCTTCTACGACATCAGGTTCGACGGCACCAACTTCCCCCCCA
ACGGCCCCGTGATGCAGAAGAAGACCCTGAAGTGGGAGCCCAGCACCGAGAAGATGTACGTGGAGGACGG
CGTGCTGAAGGGCGACGTGAACATGAGGCTGCTGCTGGAGGGCGGCGGCCACTACAGGTGCGACTTCAAG
ACCACCTACAAGGCCAAGAAGGAGGTGAGGCTGCCCGACGCCCACAAGATCGACCACAGGATCGAGATCC
TGAAGCACGACAAGGACTACAACAAGGTGAAGCTGTACGAGAACGCCGTGGCCAGGTACTCCATGCTGCC
CAGCCAGGCCGGATCCTAACTCGAGCGACGCCTCGACTGTGCCTTCTAGTTGCCAGCCATCTGTTGTTTG
CCCCTCCCCCGTGCCTTCCTTGACCCTGGAAGGTGCCACTCCCACTGTCCTTTCCTAATAAAATGAGGAA
ATTGCATCGCATTGTCTGAGTAGGTGTCATTCTATTCTGGGGGGTGGGGTGGGGCAGGACAGCAAGGGGG
AGGATTGGGAAGACAATAGCAGGCATGCTGGGGATGCGGTGGGCTCTATGGGCTGGTTCTGTATGGGCAC
AGACAACCTAACTAATTTCCTGGCCCTCAAGGTGACTTGCTTGAACTTGCCACCTTCGCCACTAGGGGGC
AGCATTGGTTTACACAGGGTGAACAAACGTTCAATTCTAAACTAATATTCTTTGGTGGGAAAGTGTGTTC
ATTTTGGTTTGTTTTGAAGAAGTCACTTCATACCTTTGAACTGGGGTTAAGCTGGTTAACTCCCAAAAAC
GCCATATATGGAGTTCCGCGTTACATAACTTACGGTAAATGGCCCGCCTGGCTGACCGCCCAACGACCCC
CGCCCATTGACGTCAATAATGACGTATGTTCCCATAGTAACGCCAATAGGGACTTTCCATTGACGTCAAT
GGGTGGAGTATTTACGGTAAACTGCCCACTTGGCAGTACATCAAGTGTATCATATGCCAAGTACGCCCCC
TATTGACGTCAATGACGGTAAATGGCCCGCCTGGCATTATGCCCAGTACATGACCTTATGGGACTTTCCT
ACTTGGCAGTACATCTACGTATTAGTCATCGCTATTACCATGGTCGAGGTGAGCCCCACGTTCTGCTTCA
CTCTCCCCATCTCCCCCCCCTCCCCACCCCCAATTTTGTATTTATTTATTTTTTAATTATTTTGTGCAGC
GATGGGGGCGGGGGGGGGGGGGGGCGCGCGCCAGGCGGGGCGGGGCGAGGGGCGGGGCGGGGCGAGGCGG
AGAGGTGCGGCGGCAGCCAATCAGAGCGGCGCGCTCCGAAAGTTTCCTTTTATGGCGAGGCGGCGGCGGC
GGCGGCCCTATAAAAAGCGAAGCGCGCGGCGGGCGGGAGTCGCTGCGCGCTGCCTTCGCCCCGTGCCCCG
CTCCGCCGCCGCCTCGCGCCGCCCGCCCCGGCTCTGACTGACCGCGTTACTCCCACAGGTGAGCGGGCGG
GACGGCCCTTCTCCTCCGGGCTGTAATTAGCGCTTGGTTTAATGACGGCTTGTTTCTTTTCTGTGGCTGC
GTGAAAGCCTTGAGGGGCTCCGGGAGGGCCCTTTGTGCGGGGGGAGCGGCTCGGGGGGTGCGTGCGTGTG
TGTGTGCGTGGGGAGCGCCGCGTGCGGCTCCGCGCTGCCCGGCGGCTGTGAGCGCTGCGGGCGCGGCGCG
GGGCTTTGTGCGCTCCGCAGTGTGCGCGAGGGGAGCGCGGCCGGGGGCGGTGCCCCGCGGTGCGGGGGGG
GCTGCGAGGGGAACAAAGGCTGCGTGCGGGGTGTGTGCGTGGGGGGGTGAGCAGGGGGTGTGGGCGCGTC
GGTCGGGCTGCAACCCCCCCTGCACCCCCCTCCCCGAGTTGCTGAGCACGGCCCGGCTTCGGGTGCGGGG
CTCCGTACGGGGCGTGGCGCGGGGCTCGCCGTGCCGGGCGGGGGGTGGCGGCAGGTGGGGGTGCCGGGCG
GGGCGGGGCCGCCTCGGGCCGGGGAGGGCTCGGGGGAGGGGCGCGGCGGCCCCCGGAGTGCCGGCGGCTG
TCGAGGCGCGGCGAGCCGCAGCCATTGCCTTTTATGGTAATCGTGCGAGAGGGCGCAGGGACTTCCTTTG
TCCCAAATCTGTGCGGAGCCGAAATCTGGGAGGCGCCGCCGCACCCCCTCTAGCGGGCGCGGGGCGAAGC
GGTGCGGCGCCGGCAGGAAGGAAATGGGCGGGGAGGGCCTTCGTGCGTCGCCGCGCCGCCGTCCCCTTCT
CCCTCTCCAGCCTCGGGGCTGTCCGCGGGGGGACGGCTGCCTTCGGGGGGGACGGGGCAGGGCGGGGTTC
GGCTTCTGGCGTGTGACCGGCGGCTCTAGAGCCTCTGCTAACCATGTTCATGCCTTCTTCTTTTTCCTAC
AGCTCCTGGGCAACGTGCTGGTTATTGTGCTGTCTCATCATTTTGGCAAAGAATTCGCCACTATGCCAGA
GCCAGCGAAGTCTGCTCCCGCCCCGAAAAAGGGCTCCAAGAAGGCGGTGACTAAGGCGCAGAAGAAAGGC
GGCAAGAAGCGCAAGCGCAGCCGCAAGGAGAGCTATTCCATCTATGTGTACAAGGTTCTGAAGCAGGTCC
ACCCTGACACCGGCATTTCGTCCAAGGCCATGGGCATCATGAATTCGTTTGTGAACGACATTTTCGAGCG
CATCGCAGGTGAGGCTTCCCGCCTGGCGCATTACAACAAGCGCTCGACCATCACCTCCAGGGAGATCCAG
ACGGCCGTGCGCCTGCTGCTGCCTGGGGAGTTGGCCAAGCACGCCGTGTCCGAGGGTACTAAGGCCATCA
CCAAGTACACCAGCGCTAAGGGTTCTGTATCAAAAGGCGAGGCGGTCATTAAAGAGTTCATGAGGTTTAA
AGTCCATATGGAAGGAAGCATGAATGGTCACGAGTTTGAGATAGAGGGAGAGGGTGAGGGAAGGCCGTAC
GAAGGGACGCAAACTGCGAAGTTGAAGGTAACGAAAGGCGGCCCTCTGCCATTCTCTTGGGACATCCTTT
CACCGCAATTTATGTACGGCTCTAGGGCCTTCACAAAACACCCCGCCGATATTCCGGATTACTATAAACA
AAGTTTTCCTGAGGGCTTCAAGTGGGAAAGAGTAATGAACTTCGAGGATGGGGGAGCTGTGACGGTTACT
CAAGACACTAGCCTGGAGGACGGTACTCTTATATACAAGGTAAAACTAAGAGGGACGAATTTTCCGCCAG
ACGGCCCCGTGATGCAAAAAAAAACTATGGGGTGGGAAGCATCCACCGAGAGGCTGTACCCCGAAGACGG
GGTCCTGAAGGGTGATATTAAAATGGCATTAAGATTAAAAGATGGCGGGAGATACTTAGCTGACTTCAAG
ACTACATATAAAGCCAAAAAACCTGTACAGATGCCTGGAGCTTACAATGTGGATCGTAAGCTGGATATTA
CATCCCACAACGAAGATTATACCGTGGTGGAGCAGTACGAGCGTTCAGAGGGGCGTCACTCCACCGGGGG
TATGGATGAATTATACAAGAGCGGTCTTAGAAGCAGGGCGCAAGCGTCAAATTCAGCGGTAGATGGAACA
GCAGGTCCAGGTAGTACTGGCAGCAGAGGATCCTAACTCGAGATTCACTCCTCAGGTGCAGGCTGCCTAT
CAGAAGGTGGTGGCTGGTGTGGCCAATGCCCTGGCTCACAAATACCACTGAGATCTTTTTCCCTCTGCCA
AAAATTATGGGGACATCATGAAGCCCCTTGAGCATCTGACTTCTGGCTAATAAAGGAAATTTATTTTCAT
TGCAATAGTGTGTTGGAATTTTTTGTGTCTCTCACTCGGAAGGACATATGGGAGGGCAAATCATTTAAAA
CATCAGAATGAGTATTTGGTTTAGAGTTTGGCAACATATGCCCATATGCTGGCTGCCATGAACAAAGGTT
GGCTATAAAGAGGTCATCAGTATATGAAACAGCCCCCTGCTGTCCATTCCTTATTCCATAGAAAAGCCTT
GACTTGAGGTTAGATTTTTTTTATATTTTGTTTTGTGTTATTTTTTTCTTTAACATCCCTAAAATTTTCC
TTACATGTTTTACTAGCCAGATTTTTCCTCCTCTCCTGACTACTCCCAGTCATAGCTGTCCCTCTTCTCT
TATGGAGATCCCTCGACCTGCAGCCCAAGCTTGGCGTAATGCTGAGCA
